>Addgene plasmid #90085 | DD-Cas9 with filler sequence and Venus (EDCPV) | addgene full sequence | sequence record 182691 | Addgene NGS Result
GTCGACGGATCGGGAGATCTCCCGATCCCCTATGGTGCACTCTCAGTACAATCTGCTCTGATGCCGCATA
GTTAAGCCAGTATCTGCTCCCTGCTTGTGTGTTGGAGGTCGCTGAGTAGTGCGCGAGCAAAATTTAAGCT
ACAACAAGGCAAGGCTTGACCGACAATTGCATGAAGAATCTGCTTAGGGTTAGGCGTTTTGCGCTGCTTC
GCGATGTACGGGCCAGATATACGCGTTGACATTGATTATTGACTAGTTATTAATAGTAATCAATTACGGG
GTCATTAGTTCATAGCCCATATATGGAGTTCCGCGTTACATAACTTACGGTAAATGGCCCGCCTGGCTGA
CCGCCCAACGACCCCCGCCCATTGACGTCAATAATGACGTATGTTCCCATAGTAACGCCAATAGGGACTT
TCCATTGACGTCAATGGGTGGAGTATTTACGGTAAACTGCCCACTTGGCAGTACATCAAGTGTATCATAT
GCCAAGTACGCCCCCTATTGACGTCAATGACGGTAAATGGCCCGCCTGGCATTATGCCCAGTACATGACC
TTATGGGACTTTCCTACTTGGCAGTACATCTACGTATTAGTCATCGCTATTACCATGGTGATGCGGTTTT
GGCAGTACATCAATGGGCGTGGATAGCGGTTTGACTCACGGGGATTTCCAAGTCTCCACCCCATTGACGT
CAATGGGAGTTTGTTTTGGCACCAAAATCAACGGGACTTTCCAAAATGTCGTAACAACTCCGCCCCATTG
ACGCAAATGGGCGGTAGGCGTGTACGGTGGGAGGTCTATATAAGCAGCGCGTTTTGCCTGTACTGGGTCT
CTCTGGTTAGACCAGATCTGAGCCTGGGAGCTCTCTGGCTAACTAGGGAACCCACTGCTTAAGCCTCAAT
AAAGCTTGCCTTGAGTGCTTCAAGTAGTGTGTGCCCGTCTGTTGTGTGACTCTGGTAACTAGAGATCCCT
CAGACCCTTTTAGTCAGTGTGGAAAATCTCTAGCAGTGGCGCCCGAACAGGGACTTGAAAGCGAAAGGGA
AACCAGAGGAGCTCTCTCGACGCAGGACTCGGCTTGCTGAAGCGCGCACGGCAAGAGGCGAGGGGCGGCG
ACTGGTGAGTACGCCAAAAATTTTGACTAGCGGAGGCTAGAAGGAGAGAGATGGGTGCGAGAGCGTCAGT
ATTAAGCGGGGGAGAATTAGATCGCGATGGGAAAAAATTCGGTTAAGGCCAGGGGGAAAGAAAAAATATA
AATTAAAACATATAGTATGGGCAAGCAGGGAGCTAGAACGATTCGCAGTTAATCCTGGCCTGTTAGAAAC
ATCAGAAGGCTGTAGACAAATACTGGGACAGCTACAACCATCCCTTCAGACAGGATCAGAAGAACTTAGA
TCATTATATAATACAGTAGCAACCCTCTATTGTGTGCATCAAAGGATAGAGATAAAAGACACCAAGGAAG
CTTTAGACAAGATAGAGGAAGAGCAAAACAAAAGTAAGACCACCGCACAGCAAGCGGCCGCTGATCTTCA
GACCTGGAGGAGGAGATATGAGGGACAATTGGAGAAGTGAATTATATAAATATAAAGTAGTAAAAATTGA
ACCATTAGGAGTAGCACCCACCAAGGCAAAGAGAAGAGTGGTGCAGAGAGAAAAAAGAGCAGTGGGAATA
GGAGCTTTGTTCCTTGGGTTCTTGGGAGCAGCAGGAAGCACTATGGGCGCAGCGTCAATGACGCTGACGG
TACAGGCCAGACAATTATTGTCTGGTATAGTGCAGCAGCAGAACAATTTGCTGAGGGCTATTGAGGCGCA
ACAGCATCTGTTGCAACTCACAGTCTGGGGCATCAAGCAGCTCCAGGCAAGAATCCTGGCTGTGGAAAGA
TACCTAAAGGATCAACAGCTCCTGGGGATTTGGGGTTGCTCTGGAAAACTCATTTGCACCACTGCTGTGC
CTTGGAATGCTAGTTGGAGTAATAAATCTCTGGAACAGATTTGGAATCACACGACCTGGATGGAGTGGGA
CAGAGAAATTAACAATTACACAAGCTTAATACACTCCTTAATTGAAGAATCGCAAAACCAGCAAGAAAAG
AATGAACAAGAATTATTGGAATTAGATAAATGGGCAAGTTTGTGGAATTGGTTTAACATAACAAATTGGC
TGTGGTATATAAAATTATTCATAATGATAGTAGGAGGCTTGGTAGGTTTAAGAATAGTTTTTGCTGTACT
TTCTATAGTGAATAGAGTTAGGCAGGGATATTCACCATTATCGTTTCAGACCCACCTCCCAACCCCGAGG
GGACCCGACAGGCCCGAAGGAATAGAAGAAGAAGGTGGAGAGAGAGACAGAGACAGATCCATTCGATTAG
TGAACGGATCGGCACTGCGTGCGCCAATTCTGCAGACAAATGGCAGTATTCATCCACAATTTTAAAAGAA
AAGGGGGGATTGGGGGGTACAGTGCAGGGGAAAGAATAGTAGACATAATAGCAACAGACATACAAACTAA
AGAATTACAAAAACAAATTACAAAAATTCAAAATTTTCGGGTTTATTACAGGGACAGCAGAGATCCAGTT
TGGTTAATTAAGGTACCGAGGGCCTATTTCCCATGATTCCTTCATATTTGCATATACGATACAAGGCTGT
TAGAGAGATAATTAGAATTAATTTGACTGTAAACACAAAGATATTAGTACAAAATACGTGACGTAGAAAG
TAATAATTTCTTGGGTAGTTTGCAGTTTTAAAATTATGTTTTAAAATGGACTATCATATGCTTACCGTAA
CTTGAAAGTATTTCGATTTCTTGGCTTTATATATCTTGTGGAAAGGACGAAACACCGGAGACGGTTGTAA
ATGAGCACACAAAATACACATGCTAAAATATTATATTCTATGACCTTTATAAAATCAACCAAAATCTTCT
TTTTAATAACTTTAGTATCAATAATTAGAATTTTTATGTTCCTTTTTGCAAACTTTTAATAAAAATGAGC
AAAATAAAAAAACGCTAGTTTTAGTAACTCGCGTTGTTTTCTTCACCTTTAATAATAGCTACTCCACCAC
TTGTTCCTAAGCGGTCAGCTCCTGCTTCAATCATTTTTTGAGCATCTTCAAATGTTCTAACTCCACCAGC
TGCTTTAACTAAAGCATTGTCTTTAACAACTGACTTCATTAGTTTAACATCTTCAAATGTTGCACCTGAT
TTTGAAAATCCTGTTGATGTTTTAACAAATTCTAATCCAGCTTCAACAGCTATTTCACAAGCTTTCATGA
TTTCTTCTTTTGTTAATAAACAATTTTCCATAATACATTTAACAACATGTGATCCAGCTGCTTTTTTTAC
AGCTTTCATGTCTTCTAAAACTAATTCATAATTTTTGTCTTTTAATGCACCAATATTTAATACCATATCA
ATTTCTGTTGCACCATCTTTAATTGCTTCAGAAACTTCGAATGCTTTTGTAGCTGTTGTGCATGCACCTA
GAGGAAAACCTACAACATTTGTTATTCCTACATTTGTGCCTTTTAATAATTCTTTACAATAGCTTGTTCA
ATATGAATTAACACAAACTGTTGCAAAATCAAATTCAATTGCTTCATCACATAATTGTTTAATTTCAGCT
TTCGTAGCATCTTGTTTTAATAATGTGTGATCTATATATTTGTTTAGTTTCATTTTTTCTCCTATATATT
CATTTTTAATTTTAATTCTTTAATAATTTCGTCTACTTTAACTTTAGCGTTTTGAACAGATTCACCAACA
CCTATAAAATAAATTTTTAGTTTAGGTTCAGTTCCACTTGGGCGAACAGCAAATCATGACTTATCTTCTA
AATAAAATTTTAGTAAGTCTTGTCCTGGCATATTATACATTCCATCGATGTAGTCTTCAACATTAACAAC
TTTAAGTCCAGCAATTTGAGTTAAGGGTGTTGCTCTCAATGATTTCATTAATGGTTCAATTTTTAATTTC
TTTTCTTCTGGTTTAAAATTCAAGTTTAAAGTGAAAGTGTAATATGCACCCATTTCTTTAAATAAATCTT
CTAAATAGTCTACTAATGTTTTATTTTGTTTTTTATAAAATCAAGCAGCCTCTGCTATTAATATAGAAGC
TTGTATTCCATCTTTATCTCTAGCTGAGTCATCAATTACATATCCATAACTTTCTTCATAAGCAAAAACA
AAATTTAATCCGTTATCTTCTTCTTTAGCAATTTCTCTACCCATTCATTTAAATCCAGTTAAAGTTTTTA
CAATATTAACTCCATATTTTTCATGAGCGATTCTATCACCCAAATCACTTGTTACAAAACTTGAATATAG
AGCCGGATTTTTTGGAATGCTATTTAAGCGTTTTAGATTTGATAATTTTCAATCAATTAAAATTGGTCCT
GTTTGATTTCCATCTAATCTTACAAAATGACCATCATGTTTTATTGCCATTCCAAATCTGTCAGCATCTG
GGTCATTCATAATAATAATATCTGCATCATGTTTAATACCATATTCAAGCGGTATTTTTCATGCAGGATC
AAATTCTGGATTTGGATTTACAACATTTTTAAATGTTTCATCTTCAAATGCATGCTCTTCAACCTCAATA
ACGTTATATCCTGATTCACGTAATATTTTTGGGGTAAATTTAGTTCCTGTTCCATTAACTGCGCTAAAAA
TAATTTTTAAATCTTTTTTAGCTTCTTGCTCTTTTTTGTACGTCTCTGTTTTAGAGCTAGAAATAGCAAG
TTAAAATAAGGCTAGTCCGTTATCAACTTGAAAAAGTGGCACCGAGTCGGTGCTTTTTTGAATTCGCTAG
CTAGGTCTTGAAAGGAGTGGGAATTGGCTCCGGTGCCCGTCAGTGGGCAGAGCGCACATCGCCCACAGTC
CCCGAGAAGTTGGGGGGAGGGGTCGGCAATTGATCCGGTGCCTAGAGAAGGTGGCGCGGGGTAAACTGGG
AAAGTGATGTCGTGTACTGGCTCCGCCTTTTTCCCGAGGGTGGGGGAGAACCGTATATAAGTGCAGTAGT
CGCCGTGAACGTTCTTTTTCGCAACGGGTTTGCCGCCAGAACACAGGACCGGTTCTAGAGCCACCATGGG
AGTGCAGGTGGAAACCATCTCCCCAGGTGACGGGCGCACCTTCCCCAAGCGCGGCCAGACCTGTGTGGTG
CACTACACCGGGATGCTTGAAGATGGAAAGAAAGTCGATTCCTCCCGGGACAGAAACAAGCCCTTTAAGT
TTATGCTAGGCAAGCAGGAGGTGATCCGAGGCTGGGAAGAAGGGGTTGCCCAGATGAGTGTGGGTCAGAG
AGCCAAACTGACTATATCTCCAGATTATGCCTATGGTGCCACTGGGCACCCAGGCATCATCCCACCACAT
GCCACTCTCGTCTTCGATGTGGAGCTTCTAAAACCGGAACCGGCTAGCATGGACAAGAAGTACAGCATCG
GCCTGGACATCGGCACCAACTCTGTGGGCTGGGCCGTGATCACCGACGAGTACAAGGTGCCCAGCAAGAA
ATTCAAGGTGCTGGGCAACACCGACCGGCACAGCATCAAGAAGAACCTGATCGGAGCCCTGCTGTTCGAC
AGCGGCGAAACAGCCGAGGCCACCCGGCTGAAGAGAACCGCCAGAAGAAGATACACCAGACGGAAGAACC
GGATCTGCTATCTGCAAGAGATCTTCAGCAACGAGATGGCCAAGGTGGACGACAGCTTCTTCCACAGACT
GGAAGAGTCCTTCCTGGTGGAAGAGGATAAGAAGCACGAGCGGCACCCCATCTTCGGCAACATCGTGGAC
GAGGTGGCCTACCACGAGAAGTACCCCACCATCTACCACCTGAGAAAGAAACTGGTGGACAGCACCGACA
AGGCCGACCTGCGGCTGATCTATCTGGCCCTGGCCCACATGATCAAGTTCCGGGGCCACTTCCTGATCGA
GGGCGACCTGAACCCCGACAACAGCGACGTGGACAAGCTGTTCATCCAGCTGGTGCAGACCTACAACCAG
CTGTTCGAGGAAAACCCCATCAACGCCAGCGGCGTGGACGCCAAGGCCATCCTGTCTGCCAGACTGAGCA
AGAGCAGACGGCTGGAAAATCTGATCGCCCAGCTGCCCGGCGAGAAGAAGAATGGCCTGTTCGGAAACCT
GATTGCCCTGAGCCTGGGCCTGACCCCCAACTTCAAGAGCAACTTCGACCTGGCCGAGGATGCCAAACTG
CAGCTGAGCAAGGACACCTACGACGACGACCTGGACAACCTGCTGGCCCAGATCGGCGACCAGTACGCCG
ACCTGTTTCTGGCCGCCAAGAACCTGTCCGACGCCATCCTGCTGAGCGACATCCTGAGAGTGAACACCGA
GATCACCAAGGCCCCCCTGAGCGCCTCTATGATCAAGAGATACGACGAGCACCACCAGGACCTGACCCTG
CTGAAAGCTCTCGTGCGGCAGCAGCTGCCTGAGAAGTACAAAGAGATTTTCTTCGACCAGAGCAAGAACG
GCTACGCCGGCTACATTGACGGCGGAGCCAGCCAGGAAGAGTTCTACAAGTTCATCAAGCCCATCCTGGA
AAAGATGGACGGCACCGAGGAACTGCTCGTGAAGCTGAACAGAGAGGACCTGCTGCGGAAGCAGCGGACC
TTCGACAACGGCAGCATCCCCCACCAGATCCACCTGGGAGAGCTGCACGCCATTCTGCGGCGGCAGGAAG
ATTTTTACCCATTCCTGAAGGACAACCGGGAAAAGATCGAGAAGATCCTGACCTTCCGCATCCCCTACTA
CGTGGGCCCTCTGGCCAGGGGAAACAGCAGATTCGCCTGGATGACCAGAAAGAGCGAGGAAACCATCACC
CCCTGGAACTTCGAGGAAGTGGTGGACAAGGGCGCTTCCGCCCAGAGCTTCATCGAGCGGATGACCAACT
TCGATAAGAACCTGCCCAACGAGAAGGTGCTGCCCAAGCACAGCCTGCTGTACGAGTACTTCACCGTGTA
TAACGAGCTGACCAAAGTGAAATACGTGACCGAGGGAATGAGAAAGCCCGCCTTCCTGAGCGGCGAGCAG
AAAAAGGCCATCGTGGACCTGCTGTTCAAGACCAACCGGAAAGTGACCGTGAAGCAGCTGAAAGAGGACT
ACTTCAAGAAAATCGAGTGCTTCGACTCCGTGGAAATCTCCGGCGTGGAAGATCGGTTCAACGCCTCCCT
GGGCACATACCACGATCTGCTGAAAATTATCAAGGACAAGGACTTCCTGGACAATGAGGAAAACGAGGAC
ATTCTGGAAGATATCGTGCTGACCCTGACACTGTTTGAGGACAGAGAGATGATCGAGGAACGGCTGAAAA
CCTATGCCCACCTGTTCGACGACAAAGTGATGAAGCAGCTGAAGCGGCGGAGATACACCGGCTGGGGCAG
GCTGAGCCGGAAGCTGATCAACGGCATCCGGGACAAGCAGTCCGGCAAGACAATCCTGGATTTCCTGAAG
TCCGACGGCTTCGCCAACAGAAACTTCATGCAGCTGATCCACGACGACAGCCTGACCTTTAAAGAGGACA
TCCAGAAAGCCCAGGTGTCCGGCCAGGGCGATAGCCTGCACGAGCACATTGCCAATCTGGCCGGCAGCCC
CGCCATTAAGAAGGGCATCCTGCAGACAGTGAAGGTGGTGGACGAGCTCGTGAAAGTGATGGGCCGGCAC
AAGCCCGAGAACATCGTGATCGAAATGGCCAGAGAGAACCAGACCACCCAGAAGGGACAGAAGAACAGCC
GCGAGAGAATGAAGCGGATCGAAGAGGGCATCAAAGAGCTGGGCAGCCAGATCCTGAAAGAACACCCCGT
GGAAAACACCCAGCTGCAGAACGAGAAGCTGTACCTGTACTACCTGCAGAATGGGCGGGATATGTACGTG
GACCAGGAACTGGACATCAACCGGCTGTCCGACTACGATGTGGACCATATCGTGCCTCAGAGCTTTCTGA
AGGACGACTCCATCGACAACAAGGTGCTGACCAGAAGCGACAAGAACCGGGGCAAGAGCGACAACGTGCC
CTCCGAAGAGGTCGTGAAGAAGATGAAGAACTACTGGCGGCAGCTGCTGAACGCCAAGCTGATTACCCAG
AGAAAGTTCGACAATCTGACCAAGGCCGAGAGAGGCGGCCTGAGCGAACTGGATAAGGCCGGCTTCATCA
AGAGACAGCTGGTGGAAACCCGGCAGATCACAAAGCACGTGGCACAGATCCTGGACTCCCGGATGAACAC
TAAGTACGACGAGAATGACAAGCTGATCCGGGAAGTGAAAGTGATCACCCTGAAGTCCAAGCTGGTGTCC
GATTTCCGGAAGGATTTCCAGTTTTACAAAGTGCGCGAGATCAACAACTACCACCACGCCCACGACGCCT
ACCTGAACGCCGTCGTGGGAACCGCCCTGATCAAAAAGTACCCTAAGCTGGAAAGCGAGTTCGTGTACGG
CGACTACAAGGTGTACGACGTGCGGAAGATGATCGCCAAGAGCGAGCAGGAAATCGGCAAGGCTACCGCC
AAGTACTTCTTCTACAGCAACATCATGAACTTTTTCAAGACCGAGATTACCCTGGCCAACGGCGAGATCC
GGAAGCGGCCTCTGATCGAGACAAACGGCGAAACCGGGGAGATCGTGTGGGATAAGGGCCGGGATTTTGC
CACCGTGCGGAAAGTGCTGAGCATGCCCCAAGTGAATATCGTGAAAAAGACCGAGGTGCAGACAGGCGGC
TTCAGCAAAGAGTCTATCCTGCCCAAGAGGAACAGCGATAAGCTGATCGCCAGAAAGAAGGACTGGGACC
CTAAGAAGTACGGCGGCTTCGACAGCCCCACCGTGGCCTATTCTGTGCTGGTGGTGGCCAAAGTGGAAAA
GGGCAAGTCCAAGAAACTGAAGAGTGTGAAAGAGCTGCTGGGGATCACCATCATGGAAAGAAGCAGCTTC
GAGAAGAATCCCATCGACTTTCTGGAAGCCAAGGGCTACAAAGAAGTGAAAAAGGACCTGATCATCAAGC
TGCCTAAGTACTCCCTGTTCGAGCTGGAAAACGGCCGGAAGAGAATGCTGGCCTCTGCCGGCGAACTGCA
GAAGGGAAACGAACTGGCCCTGCCCTCCAAATATGTGAACTTCCTGTACCTGGCCAGCCACTATGAGAAG
CTGAAGGGCTCCCCCGAGGATAATGAGCAGAAACAGCTGTTTGTGGAACAGCACAAGCACTACCTGGACG
AGATCATCGAGCAGATCAGCGAGTTCTCCAAGAGAGTGATCCTGGCCGACGCTAATCTGGACAAAGTGCT
GTCCGCCTACAACAAGCACCGGGATAAGCCCATCAGAGAGCAGGCCGAGAATATCATCCACCTGTTTACC
CTGACCAATCTGGGAGCCCCTGCCGCCTTCAAGTACTTTGACACCACCATCGACCGGAAGAGGTACACCA
GCACCAAAGAGGTGCTGGACGCCACCCTGATCCACCAGAGCATCACCGGCCTGTACGAGACACGGATCGA
CCTGTCTCAGCTGGGAGGCGACAAGCGACCTGCCGCCACAAAGAAGGCTGGACAGGCTAAGAAGAAGAAA
GATTACAAAGACGATGACGATAAGGGATCCGGAGCTACTAACTTCAGCCTGCTGAAGCAGGCTGGGGACG
TGGAGGAGAACCCTGGACCTAGGATGGTGAGCAAGGGCGAGGAGCTGTTCACCGGGGTGGTGCCCATCCT
GGTCGAGCTGGACGGCGACGTAAACGGCCACAAGTTCAGCGTGTCCGGCGAGGGCGAGGGCGATGCCACC
TACGGCAAGCTGACCCTGAAGCTGATCTGCACCACCGGCAAGCTGCCCGTGCCCTGGCCCACCCTCGTGA
CCACCCTGGGCTACGGCCTGCAGTGCTTCGCCCGCTACCCCGACCACATGAAGCAGCACGACTTCTTCAA
GTCCGCCATGCCCGAAGGCTACGTCCAGGAGCGCACCATCTTCTTCAAGGACGACGGCAACTACAAGACC
CGCGCCGAGGTGAAGTTCGAGGGCGACACCCTGGTGAACCGCATCGAGCTGAAGGGCATCGACTTCAAGG
AGGACGGCAACATCCTGGGGCACAAGCTGGAGTACAACTACAACAGCCACAACGTCTATATCACCGCCGA
CAAGCAGAAGAACGGCATCAAGGCCAACTTCAAGATCCGCCACAACATCGAGGACGGCGGCGTGCAGCTC
GCCGACCACTACCAGCAGAACACCCCCATCGGCGACGGCCCCGTGCTGCTGCCCGACAACCACTACCTGA
GCTACCAGTCCGCCCTGAGCAAAGACCCCAACGAGAAGCGCGATCACATGGTCCTGCTGGAGTTCGTGAC
CGCCGCCGGGATCACTCTCGGCATGGACGAGCTGTACAAGTAAGGATCCTAAGTCGACAATCAACCTCTG
GATTACAAAATTTGTGAAAGATTGACTGGTATTCTTAACTATGTTGCTCCTTTTACGCTATGTGGATACG
CTGCTTTAATGCCTTTGTATCATGCTATTGCTTCCCGTATGGCTTTCATTTTCTCCTCCTTGTATAAATC
CTGGTTGCTGTCTCTTTATGAGGAGTTGTGGCCCGTTGTCAGGCAACGTGGCGTGGTGTGCACTGTGTTT
GCTGACGCAACCCCCACTGGTTGGGGCATTGCCACCACCTGTCAGCTCCTTTCCGGGACTTTCGCTTTCC
CCCTCCCTATTGCCACGGCGGAACTCATCGCCGCCTGCCTTGCCCGCTGCTGGACAGGGGCTCGGCTGTT
GGGCACTGACAATTCCGTGGTGTTGTCGGGGAAATCATCGTCCTTTCCTTGGCTGCTCGCCTGTGTTGCC
ACCTGGATTCTGCGCGGGACGTCCTTCTGCTACGTCCCTTCGGCCCTCAATCCAGCGGACCTTCCTTCCC
GCGGCCTGCTGCCGGCTCTGCGGCCTCTTCCGCGTCTTCGCCTTCGCCCTCAGACGAGTCGGATCTCCCT
TTGGGCCGCCTCCCCGCGTCGACTTTAAGACCAATGACTTACAAGGCAGCTGTAGATCTTAGCCACTTTT
TAAAAGAAAAGGGGGGACTGGAAGGGCTAATTCACTCCCAACGAAGACAAGATCTGCTTTTTGCTTGTAC
TGGGTCTCTCTGGTTAGACCAGATCTGAGCCTGGGAGCTCTCTGGCTAACTAGGGAACCCACTGCTTAAG
CCTCAATAAAGCTTGCCTTGAGTGCTTCAAGTAGTGTGTGCCCGTCTGTTGTGTGACTCTGGTAACTAGA
GATCCCTCAGACCCTTTTAGTCAGTGTGGAAAATCTCTAGCAGGGCCCGTTTAAACCCGCTGATCAGCCT
CGACTGTGCCTTCTAGTTGCCAGCCATCTGTTGTTTGCCCCTCCCCCGTGCCTTCCTTGACCCTGGAAGG
TGCCACTCCCACTGTCCTTTCCTAATAAAATGAGGAAATTGCATCGCATTGTCTGAGTAGGTGTCATTCT
ATTCTGGGGGGTGGGGTGGGGCAGGACAGCAAGGGGGAGGATTGGGAAGACAATAGCAGGCATGCTGGGG
ATGCGGTGGGCTCTATGGCTTCTGAGGCGGAAAGAACCAGCTGGGGCTCTAGGGGGTATCCCC
[124 nt withheld, positions 11614-11737]
C
[91 nt withheld, positions 11739-11829]
A
[49 nt withheld, positions 11831-11879]
CCTTTGACGTTGGAGTCCACGTTCTTT
[37 nt withheld, positions 11907-11943]
ACCCTATCTCGGTCTATTCTTTTGATTTATAAGGGATTTTGCCGATTTCGGCCTATTGGTTAAAAAATGA
GCTGATTTAACAAAAATTTAACGCGAATTAATTCTGTGGAATGTGTGTCAGTTAGGGTGTGGAAAGTCCC
CAGGCTCCCCAGCAGGCAGAAGTATGCAAAGCATGCATCTCAATTAGTCAGCAACCAGGTGTGGAAAGTC
CCCAGGCTCCCCAGCAGGCAGAAGTATGCAAAGCATGCATCTCAATTAGTCAGCAACCATAGTCCCGCCC
CTAACTCCGCCCATCCCGCCCCTAACTCCGCCCAGTTCCGCCCATTCTCCGCCCCATGGCTGACTAATTT
TTTTTATTTATGCAGAGGCCGAGGCCGCCTCTGCCTCTGAGCTATTCCAGAAGTAGTGAGGAGGCTTTTT
TGGAGGCCTAGGCTTTTGCAAAAAGCTCCCGGGAGCTTGTATATCCATTTTCGGATCTGATCAGCACGTG
TTGACAATTAATCATCGGCATAGTATATCGGCATAGTATAATACGACAAGGTGAGGAACTAAACCATGGC
CAAGTTGACCAGTGCCGTTCCGGTGCTCACCGCGCGCGACGTCGCCGGAGCGGTCGAGTTCTGGACCGAC
CGGCTCGGGTTCTCCCGGGACTTCGTGGAGGACGACTTCGCCGGTGTGGTCCGGGACGACGTGACCCTGT
TCATCAGCGCGGTCCAGGACCAGGTGGTGCCGGACAACACCCTGGCCTGGGTGTGGGTGCGCGGCCTGGA
CGAGCTGTACGCCGAGTGGTCGGAGGTCGTGTCCACGAACTTCCGGGACGCCTCCGGGCCGGCCATGACC
GAGATCGGCGAGCAGCCGTGGGGGCGGGAGTTCGCCCTGCGCGACCCGGCCGGCAACTGCGTGCACTTCG
TGGCCGAGGAGCAGGACTGACACGTGCTACGAGATTTCGATTCCACCGCCGCCTTCTATGAAAGGTTGGG
CTTCGGAATCGTTTTCCGGGACGCCGGCTGGATGATCCTCCAGCGCGGGGATCTCATGCTGGAGTTCTTC
GCCCACCCCAACTTGTTTATTGCAGCTTATAATGGTTACAAATAAAGCAATAGCATCACAAATTTCACAA
ATAAAGCATTTTTTTCACTGCATTCTAGTTGTGGTTTGTCCAAACTCATCAATGTATCTTATCATGTCTG
TATACCGTCGACCTCTAGCTAGAGCTTGGCGTAATCATGGTCATAGCTGTTTCCTGTGTGAAATTGTTAT
CCGCTCACAATTCCACACAACATACGAGCCGGAAGCATAAAGTGTAAAGCCTGGGGTGCCTAATGAGTGA
GCTAACTCACATTAATTGCGTTGCGCTCACTGCCCGCTTTCCAGTCGGGAAACCTGTCGTGCCAGCTGCA
TTAATGAATCGGCCAACGCGCGGGGAGAGGCGGTTTGCGTATTGGGCGCTCTTCCGCTTCCTCGCTCACT
GACTCGCTGCGCTCGGTCGTTCGGCTGCGGCGAGCGGTATCAGCTCACTCAAAGGCGGTAATACGGTTAT
CCACAGAATCAGGGGATAACGCAGGAAAGAACATGTGAGCAAAAGGCCAGCAAAAGGCCAGGAACCGTAA
AAAGGCCGCGTTGCTGGCGTTTTTCCATAGGCTCCGCCCCCCTGACGAGCATCACAAAAATCGACGCTCA
AGTCAGAGGTGGCGAAACCCGACAGGACTATAAAGATACCAGGCGTTTCCCCCTGGAAGCTCCCTCGTGC
GCTCTCCTGTTCCGACCCTGCCGCTTACCGGATACCTGTCCGCCTTTCTCCCTTCGGGAAGCGTGGCGCT
TTCTCATAGCTCACGCTGTAGGTATCTCAGTTCGGTGTAGGTCGTTCGCTCCAAGCTGGGCTGTGTGCAC
GAACCCCCCGTTCAGCCCGACCGCTGCGCCTTATCCGGTAACTATCGTCTTGAGTCCAACCCGGTAAGAC
ACGACTTATCGCCACTGGCAGCAGCCACTGGTAACAGGATTAGCAGAGCGAGGTATGTAGGCGGTGCTAC
AGAGTTCTTGAAGTGGTGGCCTAACTACGGCTACACTAGAAGAACAGTATTTGGTATCTGCGCTCTGCTG
AAGCCAGTTACCTTCGGAAAAAGAGTTGGTAGCTCTTGATCCGGCAAACAAACCACCGCTGGTAGCGGTG
GTTTTTTTGTTTGCAAGCAGCAGATTACGCGCAGAAAAAAAGGATCTCAAGAAGATCCTTTGATCTTTTC
TACGGGGTCTGACGCTCAGTGGAACGAAAACTCACGTTAAGGGATTTTGGTCATGAGATTATCAAAAAGG
ATCTTCACCTAGATCCTTTTAAATTAAAAATGAAGTTTTAAATCAATCTAAAGTATATATGAGTAAACTT
GGTCTGACAGTTACCAATGCTTAATCAGTGAGGCACCTATCTCAGCGATCTGTCTATTTCGTTCATCCAT
AGTTGCCTGACTCCCCGTCGTGTAGATAACTACGATACGGGAGGGCTTACCATCTGGCCCCAGTGCTGCA
ATGATACCGCGAGACCCACGCTCACCGGCTCCAGATTTATCAGCAATAAACCAGCCAGCCGGAAGGGCCG
AGCGCAGAAGTGGTCCTGCAACTTTATCCGCCTCCATCCAGTCTATTAATTGTTGCCGGGAAGCTAGAGT
AAGTAGTTCGCCAGTTAATAGTTTGCGCAACGTTGTTGCCATTGCTACAGGCATCGTGGTGTCACGCTCG
TCGTTTGGTATGGCTTCATTCAGCTCCGGTTCCCAACGATCAAGGCGAGTTACATGATCCCCCATGTTGT
GCAAAAAAGCGGTTAGCTCCTTCGGTCCTCCGATCGTTGTCAGAAGTAAGTTGGCCGCAGTGTTATCACT
CATGGTTATGGCAGCACTGCATAATTCTCTTACTGTCATGCCATCCGTAAGATGCTTTTCTGTGACTGGT
GAGTACTCAACCAAGTCATTCTGAGAATAGTGTATGCGGCGACCGAGTTGCTCTTGCCCGGCGTCAATAC
GGGATAATACCGCGCCACATAGCAGAACTTTAAAAGTGCTCATCATTGGAAAACGTTCTTCGGGGCGAAA
ACTCTCAAGGATCTTACCGCTGTTGAGATCCAGTTCGATGTAACCCACTCGTGCACCCAACTGATCTTCA
GCATCTTTTACTTTCACCAGCGTTTCTGGGTGAGCAAAAACAGGAAGGCAAAATGCCGCAAAAAAGGGAA
TAAGGGCGACACGGAAATGTTGAATACTCATACTCTTCCTTTTTCAATATTATTGAAGCATTTATCAGGG
TTATTGTCTCATGAGCGGATACATATTTGAATGTATTTAGAAAAATAAACAAATAGGGGTTCCGCGCACA
TTTCCCCGAAAAGTGCCACCTGAC
Features (pLannotate 1.2.2; 35 found; start..end, strand, type, name):
     31..83      -  misc_feature   bom (fragment): basis of mobility region from pBR322
    238..617     +  enhancer       CMV enhancer: human cytomegalovirus immediate early enhancer
    618..817     +  promoter       CMV promoter: human cytomegalovirus (CMV) immediate early promoter
    835..1015    +  LTR            5' LTR (truncated): truncated 5' long terminal repeat (LTR) from HIV-1
   1062..1187    +  misc_feature   HIV-1 Ψ: packaging signal of human immunodeficiency virus type 1
   1171..1534    +  CDS            HIV-1 gag (fragment): gag protein from human immunodeficiency virus 1; gag
   1680..1913    +  misc_feature   RRE: The Rev response element (RRE) of HIV-1 allows for Rev-dependent mRNA export from the nucleus to the cytoplasm.
   2290..2390    +  CDS            Rev (fragment): human immunodeficiency virus 1 (HIV-1) Rev protein; rev; enhances nuclear export of unspliced and incompletely spliced viral mRNAs
   2440..2557    +  misc_feature   cPPT/CTS: central polypurine tract and central termination sequence of HIV-1
   2608..2848    +  promoter       U6 promoter: RNA polymerase III promoter for human U6 snRNA
   3034..3693    -  CDS            deoC1: DEOC1_STAAN - Also known as dra. Experimental evidence at protein level: Swiss-Prot protein existence level 1. Catalyzes a reversible aldol reaction between acetaldehyde and D-glyceraldehyde 3-phosphate to generate 2-deoxy-D-ribose 5- phosphate. From Staphylococcus aureus (strain N315).
   4738..4813    +  misc_RNA       gRNA scaffold: guide RNA scaffold for the Streptococcus pyogenes CRISPR/Cas9 system
   4831..4849    +  CDS            small t antigen (fragment): SV40 (simian virus 40) small t antigen
   4875..5086    +  promoter       EF-1α core promoter: core promoter for human elongation factor EF-1α
   5106..5429    +  CDS            DD: destabilization domain that can be stabilized by Shield1 in the ProteoTuner™ system L106P mutant of FKBP12
   5439..9542    +  CDS            Cas9: Cas9 (Csn1) endonuclease from the Streptococcus pyogenes Type II CRISPR/Cas system generates RNA-guided double strand breaks in DNA
   9684..10403   +  CDS            Venus: yellow fluorescent protein (YFP) with fast and efficient maturation (Nagai et al., 2002) mammalian codon-optimized
  10419..11007   +  misc_feature   WPRE: woodchuck hepatitis virus posttranscriptional regulatory element
  11058..11077   +  misc_feature   cPPT/CTS (fragment): central polypurine tract and central termination sequence of HIV-1
  11079..11312   +  LTR            3' LTR (ΔU3): self-inactivating 3' long terminal repeat (LTR) from HIV-1
  11344..11568   +  polyA_signal   bGH poly(A) signal: bovine growth hormone polyadenylation signal
  11572..11593   +  promoter       SV40 promoter (fragment): SV40 enhancer and early promoter
  11614..12042   +  rep_origin     f1 ori (sequence partly withheld): f1 bacteriophage origin of replication; arrow indicates direction of (+) strand synthesis
  12056..12385   +  promoter       SV40 promoter: SV40 enhancer and early promoter
  12433..12480   +  promoter       EM7 promoter: synthetic bacterial promoter&nbsp
  12499..12873   +  CDS            BleoR: antibiotic-binding protein; Sh ble from Streptoalloteichus hindustanus; confers resistance to bleomycin, phleomycin, and Zeocin™
  12883..13008   +  CDS            ble (fragment): BLE_KLEPN - Experimental evidence at protein level: Swiss-Prot protein existence level 1. Binding protein with a strong affinity to the bleomycin family of antibiotics. Binds to CL990; an antimitotic-antibiotic compound. From Klebsiella pneumoniae.
  13003..13124   +  polyA_signal   SV40 poly(A) signal: SV40 polyadenylation signal
  13195..13217   -  protein_bind   lac operator (fragment): The lac repressor binds to the lac operator to inhibit transcription in E. coli. This inhibition can be relieved by adding lactose or isopropyl-β-D-thiogalactopyranoside (IPTG). lac repressor encoded by lacI
  13221..13251   -  promoter       lac promoter: promoter for the E. coli lac operon
  13266..13287   -  protein_bind   CAP binding site: CAP binding activates transcription in the presence of cAMP. E. coli catabolite activator protein
  13300..13392   -  CDS            lacI (fragment): lac repressor; lacI; The lac repressor binds to the lac operator to inhibit transcription in E. coli. This inhibition can be relieved by adding lactose or isopropyl-β-D-thiogalactopyranoside (IPTG).
  13575..14163   -  rep_origin     ori: high-copy-number ColE1/pMB1/pBR322/pUC origin of replication
  14334..15194   -  CDS            AmpR: β-lactamase; bla; confers resistance to ampicillin, carbenicillin, and related antibiotics
  15195..15299   -  promoter       AmpR promoter: bla
