[The description below was written by a language model from this plasmid's Addgene catalogue record and pLannotate feature annotations shown in this document.]
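Description:
DD-Cas9 with filler sequence and Venus (EDCPV) is a third-generation-style, self-inactivating HIV-1 lentiviral CRISPR vector built on the lentiCRISPR v2 backbone for delivery into mammalian cells. In bacteria it is maintained through a high-copy ColE1/pUC origin and selected with ampicillin (AmpR). An f1 origin is also present. Outside the lentiviral unit, the backbone carries an SV40/EM7-driven BleoR cassette. The viral genome is transcribed from a CMV enhancer/promoter fused to a truncated 5' LTR. It contains the Ψ packaging signal, RRE and cPPT/CTS, and ends with a WPRE and a ΔU3 3' LTR, followed by a bGH polyadenylation signal.

The payload has two expression units. A human U6 promoter drives the S. pyogenes guide RNA scaffold, and the two are separated by a filler of roughly 1.9 kb that must be removed to clone the desired sgRNA. An annotation hit within this filler to a bacterial deoC gene appears to be incidental stuffer content. Downstream, the EFS (EF-1α core) promoter drives Cas9 fused at its N terminus to a destabilization domain, the FKBP12 L106P mutant. This domain targets the protein for degradation unless it is stabilized by the ligand Shield1. The record lists a C-terminal Flag tag and a P2A sequence ahead of Venus, although neither is individually annotated in the feature table. P2A-mediated separation should release the yellow fluorescent protein from the unstable Cas9, so Venus can mark transduced cells whether or not Cas9 is stabilized. The construct is intended for rapid, tunable, ligand-dependent temporal control of genome editing.
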