Addgene plasmid #90085: DD-Cas9 with filler sequence and Venus (EDCPV)
Purpose: This plasmid contains destabilized Cas9 and has Venus after P2A sequence. This vector also contains filler sequence which required to be removed for cloning of desired sgRNA
Depositing lab: Raffaella Sordella. Depositing organization: Cold Spring Harbor Laboratory. Publication: Rapid and tunable method to temporally control gene editing based on conditional Cas9 stabilization. Senturk S, Shirole NH, Nowak DG, Corbo V, Pal D, Vaughan A, Tuveson DA, Trotman LC, Kinney JB, Sordella R. Nat Commun. 2017 Feb 22;8:14370. doi: 10.1038/ncomms14370. PubMed 28224990.
Backbone
  Vector backbone: lentiCRISPR v2
  Backbone manufacturer: Addgene
  Vector type: Mammalian Expression, Lentiviral, CRISPR
Growth in bacteria
  Bacterial resistance: Ampicillin, 100 μg/mL
  Growth temperature: 37°C
  Growth strain: NEB Stable
  Copy number: High Copy
Gene/Insert
  Gene/Insert name: Cas9
  Species: Synthetic
  GenBank ID: 301447
  Promoter: EFS
  Tag / fusion protein: Destabilized Domain (N terminal on insert); Flag (C terminal on insert)
  Cloning method: Gateway Cloning
  Sequencing primers: 5′ ATTATCTAGAGCCACCATGGGAGTGCAGGTGGAAACCATCTCCCCAGGTGACG GGCGCACCTTCCCCAAGCGCG
Terms and licenses: Academic/Nonprofit Terms; Industry Terms: Not Available to Industry
How to cite: DD-Cas9 with filler sequence and Venus (EDCPV) was a gift from Raffaella Sordella (Addgene plasmid # 90085 ; http://n2t.net/addgene:90085 ; RRID:Addgene_90085)
