>Addgene plasmid #90085 | DD-Cas9 with filler sequence and Venus (EDCPV) | addgene partial sequence | sequence record 182947 | WPRE-R 5'-CATAGCGTAAAAGGAGCAACA-3'
AATCTTTCACAAATTTTGTAATCCAGAGGTTGATTGTCGACTTAGGATCCTTACTTGTACAGCTCGTCCA
TGCCGAGAGTGATCCCGGCGGCGGTCACGAACTCCAGCAGGACCATGTGATCGCGCTTCTCGTTGGGGTC
TTTGCTCAGGGCGGACTGGTAGCTCAGGTAGTGGTTGTCGGGCAGCAGCACGGGGCCGTCGCCGATGGGG
GTGTTCTGCTGGTAGTGGTCGGCGAGCTGCACGCCGCCGTCCTCGATGTTGTGGCGGATCTTGAAGTTGG
CCTTGATGCCGTTCTTCTGCTTGTCGGCGGTGATATAGACGTTGTGGCTGTTGTAGTTGTACTCCAGCTT
GTGCCCCAGGATGTTGCCGTCCTCCTTGAAGTCGATGCCCTTCAGCTCGATGCGGTTCACCAGGGTGTCG
CCCTCGAACTTCACCTCGGCGCGGGTCTTGTAGTTGCCGTC
